>Addgene plasmid #111742 | pBacMam2-DiEx-LIC-C-flag_huntingtin_full-length_Q24 | addgene full sequence | sequence record 220476 | Addgene NGS Result
TTCTCTGTCACAGAATGAAAATTTTTCTGTCATCTCTTCGTTATTAATGTTTGTAATTGACTGAATATCA
ACGCTTATTTGCAGCCTGAATGGCGAATGGG
[124 nt withheld, positions 102-225]
C
[91 nt withheld, positions 227-317]
A
[49 nt withheld, positions 319-367]
CCTTTGACGTTGGAGTCCACGTTCTT
[37 nt withheld, positions 394-430]
ACCCTATCTCGGTCTATTCTTTTGATTTATAAGGGATTTTGCCGATTTCGGCCTATTGGTTAAAAAATGA
GCTGATTTAACAAAAATTTAACGCGAATTTTAACAAAATATTAACGCTTACAATTTAGGTGGCACTTTTC
GGGGAAATGTGCGCGGAACCCCTATTTGTTTATTTTTCTAAATACATTCAAATATGTATCCGCTCATGAG
ACAATAACCCTGATAAATGCTTCAATAATATTGAAAAAGGAAGAGTATGAGTATTCAACATTTCCGTGTC
GCCCTTATTCCCTTTTTTGCGGCATTTTGCCTTCCTGTTTTTGCTCACCCAGAAACGCTGGTGAAAGTAA
AAGATGCTGAAGATCAGTTGGGTGCACGAGTGGGTTACATCGAACTGGATCTCAACAGCGGTAAGATCCT
TGAGAGTTTTCGCCCCGAAGAACGTTTTCCAATGATGAGCACTTTTAAAGTTCTGCTATGTGGCGCGGTA
TTATCCCGTATTGACGCCGGGCAAGAGCAACTCGGTCGCCGCATACACTATTCTCAGAATGACTTGGTTG
AGTACTCACCAGTCACAGAAAAGCATCTTACGGATGGCATGACAGTAAGAGAATTATGCAGTGCTGCCAT
AACCATGAGTGATAACACTGCGGCCAACTTACTTCTGACAACGATCGGAGGACCGAAGGAGCTAACCGCT
TTTTTGCACAACATGGGGGATCATGTAACTCGCCTTGATCGTTGGGAACCGGAGCTGAATGAAGCCATAC
CAAACGACGAGCGTGACACCACGATGCCTGTAGCAATGGCAACAACGTTGCGCAAACTATTAACTGGCGA
ACTACTTACTCTAGCTTCCCGGCAACAATTAATAGACTGGATGGAGGCGGATAAAGTTGCAGGACCACTT
CTGCGCTCGGCCCTTCCGGCTGGCTGGTTTATTGCTGATAAATCTGGAGCCGGTGAGCGTGGGTCTCGCG
GTATCATTGCAGCACTGGGGCCAGATGGTAAGCCCTCCCGTATCGTAGTTATCTACACGACGGGGAGTCA
GGCAACTATGGATGAACGAAATAGACAGATCGCTGAGATAGGTGCCTCACTGATTAAGCATTGGTAACTG
TCAGACCAAGTTTACTCATATATACTTTAGATTGATTTAAAACTTCATTTTTAATTTAAAAGGATCTAGG
TGAAGATCCTTTTTGATAATCTCATGACCAAAATCCCTTAACGTGAGTTTTCGTTCCACTGAGCGTCAGA
CCCCGTAGAAAAGATCAAAGGATCTTCTTGAGATCCTTTTTTTCTGCGCGTAATCTGCTGCTTGCAAACA
AAAAAACCACCGCTACCAGCGGTGGTTTGTTTGCCGGATCAAGAGCTACCAACTCTTTTTCCGAAGGTAA
CTGGCTTCAGCAGAGCGCAGATACCAAATACTGTTCTTCTAGTGTAGCCGTAGTTAGGCCACCACTTCAA
GAACTCTGTAGCACCGCCTACATACCTCGCTCTGCTAATCCTGTTACCAGTGGCTGCTGCCAGTGGCGAT
AAGTCGTGTCTTACCGGGTTGGACTCAAGACGATAGTTACCGGATAAGGCGCAGCGGTCGGGCTGAACGG
GGGGTTCGTGCACACAGCCCAGCTTGGAGCGAACGACCTACACCGAACTGAGATACCTACAGCGTGAGCT
ATGAGAAAGCGCCACGCTTCCCGAAGGGAGAAAGGCGGACAGGTATCCGGTAAGCGGCAGGGTCGGAACA
GGAGAGCGCACGAGGGAGCTTCCAGGGGGAAACGCCTGGTATCTTTATAGTCCTGTCGGGTTTCGCCACC
TCTGACTTGAGCGTCGATTTTTGTGATGCTCGTCAGGGGGGCGGAGCCTATGGAAAAACGCCAGCAACGC
GGCCTTTTTACGGTTCCTGGCCTTTTGCTGGCCTTTTGCTCACATGTTCTTTCCTGCGTTATCCCCTGAT
TCTGTGGATAACCGTATTACCGCCTTTGAGTGAGCTGATACCGCTCGCCGCAGCCGAACGACCGAGCGCA
GCGAGTCAGTGAGCGAGGAAGCGGAAGAGCGCCTGATGCGGTATTTTCTCCTTACGCATCTGTGCGGTAT
TTCACACCGCATAGACCAGCCGCGTAACCTGGCAAAATCGGTTACGGTTGAGTAATAAATGGATGCCCTG
CGTAAGCGGGTGTGGGCGGACAATAAAGTCTTAAACTGAACAAAATAGATCTAAACTATGACAATAAAGT
CTTAAACTAGACAGAATAGTTGTAAACTGAAATCAGTCCAGTTATGCTGTGAAAAAGCATACTGGACTTT
TGTTATGGCTAAAGCAAACTCTTCATTTTCTGAAGTGCAAATTGCCCGTCGTATTAAAGAGGGGCGTGGC
CAAGGGCATGGTAAAGACTATATTCGCGGCGTTGTGACAATTTACCGAACAACTCCGCGGCCGGGAAGCC
GATCTCGGCTTGAACGAATTGTTAGGTGGCGGTACTTGGGTCGATATCAAAGTGCATCACTTCTTCCCGT
ATGCCCAACTTTGTATAGAGAGCCACTGCGGGATCGTCACCGTAATCTGCTTGCACGTAGATCACATAAG
CACCAAGCGCGTTGGCCTCATGCTTCAAGAGATTGATGAGCGCGGTGGCAATGCCCTGCCTCCGGTGCTC
GCCGGAGACTGCGAGATCATAGATATAGATCTCACTACGCGGCTGCTCAAACTTGGGCAGAACGTAAGCC
GCGAGAGCGCCAACAACCGCTTCTTGGTCGAAGGCAGCAAGCGCGATGAATGTCTTACTACGGAGCAAGT
TCCCGAGGTAATCGGAGTCCGGCTGATGTTGGGAGTAGGTGGCTACGTCTCCGAACTCACGACCGAAAAG
ATCAAGAGCAGCCCGCATGGATTTGACTTGGTCAGGGCCGAGCCTACATGTGCGAATGATGCCCATACTT
GAGCCACCTAACTTTGTTTTAGGGCGACTGCCCTGCTGCGTAACATCGTTGCTGCTGCGTAACATCGTTG
CTGCTCCATAACATCAAACATCGACCCACGGCGTAACGCGCTTGCTGCTTGGATGCCCGAGGCATAGACT
GTACAAAAAAACAGTCATAACAAGCCATGAAAACCGCCACTGCGCCGTTACCACCGCTGCGTTCGGTCAA
GGTTCTGGACCAGTTGCGTGAGCGCATACGCTACTTGCATTACAGTTTACGAACCGAACAGGCTTATGTC
AACTGGGTTCGTGCCTTCATCCGTTTCCACGGTGTGCGTCACCCGGCAACCTTGGGCAGCAGCGAAGTCG
AGGCATTTCTGTCCTGGCTGGCGAACGAGCGCAAGGTTTCGGTCTCCACGCATCGTCAGGCATTGGCGGC
CTTGCTGTTCTTCTACGGCAAGGTGCTGTGCACGGATCTGCCCTTGCTTCAGGAGATCGGTAGACCTCGG
CCGTCGCGGCGCTTGCCGGTGGTGCTGACCCCGGATGAAGTGGTTCGCATCCTCGGTTTTCTGGAAGGCG
AGCATCGTTTGTTCGCCCAGGACTCTAGCTATAGTTCTAGTGGTTGGCTACGTACCCGTAGTGGCTATGG
CAGGGCTTGCCGCCCCGACGTTGGCTGCGAGCCCTGGGCCTTCACCCGAACTTGGGGGTTGGGGTGGGGA
AAAGGAAGAAACGCGGGCGTATTGGTCCCAATGGGGTCTCGGTGGGGTATCGACAGAGTGCCAGCCCTGG
GACCGAACCCCGCGTTTATGAACAAACGACCCAACACCCGTGCGTTTTATTCTGTCTTTTTATTGCCGTC
ATAGCGCGGGTTCCTTCCGGTATTGTCTCCTTCCGTGTTTCAGTTAGCCTCCCCCATCTCCCGGTACCGC
ATGCGGATCTGTACGGGCCAGATATACGCGTTGACATTGATTATTGACTAGTTATTAATAGTAATCAATT
ACGGGGTCATTAGTTCATAGCCCATATATGGAGTTCCGCGTTACATAACTTACGGTAAATGGCCCGCCTG
GCTGACCGCCCAACGACCCCCGCCCATTGACGTCAATAATGACGTATGTTCCCATAGTAACGCCAATAGG
GACTTTCCATTGACGTCAATGGGTGGAGTATTTACGGTAAACTGCCCACTTGGCAGTACATCAAGTGTAT
CATATGCCAAGTACGCCCCCTATTGACGTCAATGACGGTAAATGGCCCGCCTGGCATTATGCCCAGTACA
TGACCTTATGGGACTTTCCTACTTGGCAGTACATCTACGTATTAGTCATCGCTATTACCATGGTGATGCG
GTTTTGGCAGTACATCAATGGGCGTGGATAGCGGTTTGACTCACGGGGATTTCCAAGTCTCCACCCCATT
GACGTCAATGGGAGTTTGTTTTGGCACCAAAATCAACGGGACTTTCCAAAATGTCGTAACAACTCCGCCC
CATTGACGCAAATGGGCGGTAGGCGTGTACGGTGGGAGGTCTATATAAGCAGAGCTCTCTGGCTAACTAG
AGAACCCACTGCTTACTGGCTTATCGAATACGGACCTTTAATTCAACCCAACACAATATATTATAGTTAA
ATAAGAATTATTATCAAATCATTTGTATATTAATTAAAATACTATACTGTAAATTACATTTTATTTACAA
TCACTCGACGGATCCTTAAGAAGGAGATATACTATGGCGACCCTGGAAAAGCTGATGAAGGCCTTCGAGT
CCCTCAAGTCCTTCCAACAGCAGCAACAGCAACAACAGCAGCAACAGCAACAACAGCAGCAACAGCAACA
ACAGCAGCAACAGCAACCGCCACCGCCGCCGCCGCCGCCGCCGCCTCCTCAGCTTCCTCAGCCGCCGCCG
CAGGCACAGCCGCTGCTGCCTCAGCCGCAGCCGCCCCCGCCGCCGCCCCCGCCGCCACCCGGCCCGGCTG
TGGCTGAGGAGCCGCTGCACCGACCAAAGAAAGAACTTTCAGCTACCAAGAAAGACCGTGTGAATCATTG
TCTGACAATATGTGAAAACATAGTGGCACAGTCTGTCAGAAATTCTCCAGAATTTCAGAAACTTCTGGGC
ATCGCTATGGAACTTTTTCTGCTGTGCAGTGATGACGCAGAGTCAGATGTCAGGATGGTGGCTGACGAAT
GCCTCAACAAAGTTATCAAAGCTTTGATGGATTCTAATCTTCCAAGGTTACAGCTCGAGCTCTATAAGGA
AATTAAAAAGAATGGTGCCCCTCGGAGTTTGCGTGCTGCCCTGTGGAGGTTTGCTGAGCTGGCTCACCTG
GTTCGGCCTCAGAAATGCAGGCCTTACCTGGTGAACCTTCTGCCGTGCCTGACTCGAACAAGCAAGAGAC
CCGAAGAATCAGTCCAGGAGACCTTGGCTGCAGCTGTTCCCAAAATTATGGCTTCTTTTGGCAATTTTGC
AAATGACAATGAAATTAAGGTTTTGTTAAAGGCCTTCATAGCGAACCTGAAGTCAAGCTCCCCCACCATT
CGGCGGACAGCGGCTGGATCAGCAGTGAGCATCTGCCAGCACTCAAGAAGGACACAATATTTCTATAGTT
GGCTACTAAATGTGCTCTTAGGCTTACTCGTTCCTGTCGAGGATGAACACTCCACTCTGCTGATTCTTGG
CGTGCTGCTCACCCTGAGGTATTTGGTGCCCTTGCTGCAGCAGCAGGTCAAGGACACAAGCCTGAAAGGC
AGCTTCGGAGTGACAAGGAAAGAAATGGAAGTCTCTCCTTCTGCAGAGCAGCTTGTCCAGGTTTATGAAC
TGACGTTACATCATACACAGCACCAAGACCACAATGTTGTGACCGGAGCCCTGGAGCTGTTGCAGCAGCT
CTTCAGAACGCCTCCACCCGAGCTTCTGCAAACCCTGACCGCAGTCGGGGGCATTGGGCAGCTCACCGCT
GCTAAGGAGGAGTCTGGTGGCCGAAGCCGTAGTGGGAGTATTGTGGAACTTATAGCTGGAGGGGGTTCCT
CATGCAGCCCTGTCCTTTCAAGAAAACAAAAAGGCAAAGTGCTCTTAGGAGAAGAAGAAGCCTTGGAGGA
TGACTCTGAATCGAGATCGGATGTCAGCAGCTCTGCCTTAACAGCCTCAGTGAAGGATGAGATCAGTGGA
GAGCTGGCTGCTTCTTCAGGGGTTTCCACTCCAGGGTCAGCAGGTCATGACATCATCACAGAACAGCCAC
GGTCACAGCACACACTGCAGGCGGACTCAGTGGATCTGGCCAGCTGTGACTTGACAAGCTCTGCCACTGA
TGGGGATGAGGAGGATATCTTGAGCCACAGCTCCAGCCAGGTCAGCGCCGTCCCATCTGACCCTGCCATG
GACCTGAATGATGGGACCCAGGCCTCGTCGCCCATCAGCGACAGCTCCCAGACCACCACCGAAGGGCCTG
ATTCAGCTGTTACCCCTTCAGACAGTTCTGAAATTGTGTTAGACGGTACCGACAACCAGTATTTGGGCCT
GCAGATTGGACAGCCCCAGGATGAAGATGAGGAAGCCACAGGTATTCTTCCTGATGAAGCCTCGGAGGCC
TTCAGGAACTCTTCCATGGCCCTTCAACAGGCACATTTATTGAAAAACATGAGTCACTGCAGGCAGCCTT
CTGACAGCAGTGTTGATAAATTTGTGTTGAGAGATGAAGCTACTGAACCGGGTGATCAAGAAAACAAGCC
TTGCCGCATCAAAGGTGACATTGGACAGTCCACTGATGATGACTCTGCACCTCTTGTCCATTGTGTCCGC
CTTTTATCTGCTTCGTTTTTGCTAACAGGGGGAAAAAATGTGCTGGTTCCGGACAGGGATGTGAGGGTCA
GCGTGAAGGCCCTGGCCCTCAGCTGTGTGGGAGCAGCTGTGGCCCTCCACCCGGAATCTTTCTTCAGCAA
ACTCTATAAAGTTCCTCTTGACACCACGGAATACCCTGAGGAACAGTATGTCTCAGACATCTTGAACTAC
ATCGATCATGGAGACCCACAGGTTCGAGGAGCCACTGCCATTCTCTGTGGGACCCTCATCTGCTCCATCC
TCAGCAGGTCCCGCTTCCACGTGGGAGATTGGATGGGCACCATTAGAACCCTCACAGGAAATACATTTTC
TTTGGCGGATTGCATTCCTTTGCTGCGGAAAACACTGAAGGATGAGTCTTCTGTTACTTGCAAGTTAGCT
TGTACAGCTGTGAGGAACTGTGTCATGAGTCTCTGCAGCAGCAGCTACAGTGAGTTAGGACTGCAGCTGA
TCATCGATGTGCTGACTCTGAGGAACAGTTCCTATTGGCTGGTGAGGACAGAGCTTCTGGAAACCCTTGC
AGAGATTGACTTCAGGCTGGTGAGCTTTTTGGAGGCAAAAGCAGAAAACTTACACAGAGGGGCTCATCAT
TATACAGGGCTTTTAAAACTGCAAGAACGAGTGCTCAATAATGTTGTCATCCATTTGCTTGGAGATGAAG
ACCCCAGGGTGCGACATGTTGCCGCAGCATCACTAATTAGGCTTGTCCCAAAGCTGTTTTATAAATGTGA
CCAAGGACAAGCTGATCCAGTAGTGGCCGTGGCAAGAGATCAAAGCAGTGTTTACCTGAAACTTCTCATG
CATGAGACGCAGCCTCCATCTCATTTCTCCGTCAGCACAATAACCAGAATATATAGAGGCTATAACCTAC
TACCAAGCATAACAGACGTCACTATGGAAAATAACCTTTCAAGAGTTATTGCAGCAGTTTCTCATGAACT
AATCACATCAACCACCAGAGCACTCACATTTGGATGCTGTGAAGCTTTGTGTCTTCTTTCCACTGCCTTC
CCAGTTTGCATTTGGAGTTTAGGTTGGCACTGTGGAGTGCCTCCACTGAGTGCCTCAGATGAGTCTAGGA
AGAGCTGTACCGTTGGGATGGCCACAATGATTCTGACCCTGCTCTCGTCAGCTTGGTTCCCATTGGATCT
CTCAGCCCATCAAGATGCTTTGATTTTGGCCGGAAACTTGCTTGCAGCCAGTGCTCCCAAATCTCTGAGA
AGTTCATGGGCCTCTGAAGAAGAAGCCAACCCAGCAGCCACCAAGCAAGAGGAGGTCTGGCCAGCCCTGG
GGGACCGGGCCCTGGTGCCCATGGTGGAGCAGCTCTTCTCTCACCTGCTGAAGGTGATTAACATTTGTGC
CCACGTCCTGGATGACGTGGCTCCTGGACCCGCAATAAAGGCAGCCTTGCCTTCTCTAACAAACCCCCCT
TCTCTAAGTCCCATCCGACGAAAGGGGAAGGAGAAAGAACCAGGAGAACAAGCATCTGTACCGTTGAGTC
CCAAGAAAGGCAGTGAGGCCAGTGCAGCTTCTAGACAATCTGATACCTCAGGTCCTGTTACAACAAGTAA
ATCCTCATCACTGGGGAGTTTCTATCATCTTCCTTCATACCTCAAACTGCATGATGTCCTGAAAGCTACA
CACGCTAACTACAAGGTCACGCTGGATCTTCAGAACAGCACGGAAAAGTTTGGAGGGTTTCTTCGCTCAG
CCTTGGATGTTCTTTCTCAGATACTAGAGCTGGCCACACTGCAGGACATTGGGAAGTGTGTTGAAGAGAT
CCTAGGATACCTGAAATCCTGCTTTAGTCGAGAACCAATGATGGCAACTGTTTGTGTTCAACAATTGTTG
AAGACTCTCTTTGGCACAAACTTGGCCTCCCAGTTTGATGGCTTATCTTCCAACCCCAGCAAGTCACAAG
GCCGAGCACAGCGCCTTGGCTCCTCCAGTGTGAGGCCAGGCTTGTACCACTACTGCTTCATGGCCCCGTA
CACCCACTTCACCCAGGCCCTCGCTGACGCCAGCCTGAGGAACATGGTGCAGGCGGAGCAGGAGAACGAC
ACCTCGGGATGGTTTGATGTCCTCCAGAAAGTGTCTACCCAGTTGAAGACAAACCTCACGAGTGTCACAA
AGAACCGTGCAGATAAGAATGCTATTCATAATCACATTCGTTTGTTTGAACCTCTTGTTATAAAAGCTTT
AAAACAGTACACGACTACAACATGTGTGCAGTTACAGAAGCAGGTTTTAGATTTGCTGGCGCAGCTGGTT
CAGTTACGGGTTAATTACTGTCTTCTGGATTCAGATCAGGTGTTTATTGGCTTTGTATTGAAACAGTTTG
AATACATTGAAGTGGGCCAGTTCAGGGAATCAGAGGCAATCATTCCAAACATCTTTTTCTTCTTGGTATT
ACTATCTTATGAACGCTATCATTCAAAACAGATCATTGGAATTCCTAAAATCATTCAGCTCTGTGATGGC
ATCATGGCCAGTGGAAGGAAGGCTGTGACACATGCCATACCGGCTCTGCAGCCCATAGTCCACGACCTCT
TTGTATTAAGAGGAACAAATAAAGCTGATGCAGGAAAAGAGCTTGAAACCCAAAAAGAGGTGGTGGTGTC
AATGTTACTGAGACTCATCCAGTACCATCAGGTGTTGGAGATGTTCATTCTTGTCCTGCAGCAGTGCCAC
AAGGAGAATGAAGACAAGTGGAAGCGACTGTCTCGACAGATAGCTGACATCATCCTCCCAATGTTAGCCA
AACAGCAGATGCACATTGACTCTCATGAAGCCCTTGGAGTGTTAAATACATTATTTGAGATTTTGGCCCC
TTCCTCCCTCCGTCCGGTAGACATGCTTTTACGGAGTATGTTCGTCACTCCAAACACAATGGCGTCCGTG
AGCACTGTTCAACTGTGGATATCGGGAATTCTGGCCATTTTGAGGGTTCTGATTTCCCAGTCAACTGAAG
ATATTGTTCTTTCTCGTATTCAGGAGCTCTCCTTCTCTCCGTATTTAATCTCCTGTACAGTAATTAATAG
GTTAAGAGATGGGGACAGTACTTCAACGCTAGAAGAACACAGTGAAGGGAAACAAATAAAGAATTTGCCA
GAAGAAACATTTTCAAGGTTTCTATTACAACTGGTTGGTATTCTTTTAGAAGACATTGTTACAAAACAGC
TGAAGGTGGAAATGAGTGAGCAGCAACATACTTTCTATTGCCAGGAACTAGGCACACTGCTAATGTGTCT
GATCCACATCTTCAAGTCTGGAATGTTCCGGAGAATCACAGCAGCTGCCACTAGGCTGTTCCGCAGTGAT
GGCTGTGGCGGCAGTTTCTACACCCTGGACAGCTTGAACTTGCGGGCTCGTTCCATGATCACCACCCACC
CGGCCCTGGTGCTGCTCTGGTGTCAGATACTGCTGCTTGTCAACCACACCGACTACCGCTGGTGGGCAGA
AGTGCAGCAGACCCCGAAAAGACACAGTCTGTCCAGCACAAAGTTACTTAGTCCCCAGATGTCTGGAGAA
GAGGAGGATTCTGACTTGGCAGCCAAACTTGGAATGTGCAATAGAGAAATAGTACGAAGAGGGGCTCTCA
TTCTCTTCTGTGATTATGTCTGTCAGAACCTCCATGACTCCGAGCACTTAACGTGGCTCATTGTAAATCA
CATTCAAGATCTGATCAGCCTTTCCCACGAGCCTCCAGTACAGGACTTCATCAGTGCCGTTCATCGGAAC
TCTGCTGCCAGCGGCCTGTTCATCCAGGCAATTCAGTCTCGTTGTGAAAACCTTTCAACTCCAACCATGC
TGAAGAAAACTCTTCAGTGCTTGGAGGGGATCCATCTCAGCCAGTCGGGAGCTGTGCTCACGCTGTATGT
GGACAGGCTTCTGTGCACCCCTTTCCGTGTGCTGGCTCGCATGGTCGACATCCTTGCTTGTCGCCGGGTA
GAAATGCTTCTGGCTGCAAATTTACAGAGCAGCATGGCCCAGTTGCCAATGGAAGAACTCAACAGAATCC
AGGAATACCTTCAGAGCAGCGGGCTCGCTCAGAGACACCAAAGGCTCTATTCCCTGCTGGACAGGTTTCG
TCTCTCCACCATGCAAGACTCACTTAGTCCCTCTCCTCCAGTCTCTTCCCACCCGCTGGACGGGGATGGG
CACGTGTCACTGGAAACAGTGAGTCCGGACAAAGACTGGTACGTTCATCTTGTCAAATCCCAGTGTTGGA
CCAGGTCAGATTCTGCACTGCTGGAAGGTGCAGAGCTGGTGAATCGGATTCCTGCTGAAGATATGAATGC
CTTCATGATGAACTCGGAGTTCAACCTAAGCCTGCTAGCTCCATGCTTAAGCCTAGGGATGAGTGAAATT
TCTGGTGGCCAGAAGAGTGCCCTTTTTGAAGCAGCCCGTGAGGTGACTCTGGCCCGTGTGAGCGGCACCG
TGCAGCAGCTCCCTGCTGTCCATCATGTCTTCCAGCCCGAGCTGCCTGCAGAACCGGCGGCCTACTGGAG
CAAGTTGAATGATCTGTTTGGGGATGCTGCACTGTATCAGTCCCTGCCCACTCTGGCCCGGGCCCTGGCA
CAGTACCTGGTGGTGGTCTCCAAACTGCCCAGTCATTTGCACCTTCCTCCTGAGAAAGAGAAGGACATTG
TGAAATTCGTGGTGGCAACCCTTGAGGCCCTGTCCTGGCATTTGATCCATGAGCAGATCCCGCTGAGTCT
GGATCTCCAGGCAGGGCTGGACTGCTGCTGCCTGGCCCTGCAGCTGCCTGGCCTCTGGAGCGTGGTCTCC
TCCACAGAGTTTGTGACCCACGCCTGCTCCCTCATCCACTGTGTGCACTTCATCCTGGAGGCCGTTGCAG
TGCAGCCTGGAGAGCAGCTTCTTAGTCCAGAAAGAAGGACAAATACCCCAAAAGCCATCAGCGAGGAGGA
GGAGGAAGTAGATCCAAACACACAGAATCCTAAGTATATCACTGCAGCCTGTGAGATGGTGGCAGAAATG
GTGGAGTCTCTGCAGTCGGTGTTGGCCTTGGGTCATAAAAGGAATAGCGGCGTGCCGGCGTTTCTCACGC
CATTGCTCAGGAACATCATCATCAGCCTGGCCCGCCTGCCCCTTGTCAACAGCTACACACGTGTGCCCCC
ACTGGTGTGGAAGCTTGGATGGTCACCCAAACCGGGAGGGGATTTTGGCACAGCATTCCCTGAGATCCCC
GTGGAGTTCCTCCAGGAAAAGGAAGTCTTTAAGGAGTTCATCTACCGCATCAACACACTAGGCTGGACCA
GTCGTACTCAGTTTGAAGAAACTTGGGCCACCCTCCTTGGTGTCCTGGTGACGCAGCCCCTCGTGATGGA
GCAGGAGGAGAGCCCACCAGAAGAAGACACAGAGAGGACCCAGATCAACGTCCTGGCCGTGCAGGCCATC
ACCTCACTGGTGCTCAGTGCAATGACTGTGCCTGTGGCCGGCAACCCAGCTGTAAGCTGCTTGGAGCAGC
AGCCCCGGAACAAGCCTCTGAAAGCTCTCGACACCAGGTTTGGGAGGAAGCTGAGCATTATCAGAGGGAT
TGTGGAGCAAGAGATTCAAGCAATGGTTTCAAAGAGAGAGAATATTGCCACCCATCATTTATATCAGGCA
TGGGATCCTGTCCCTTCTCTGTCTCCGGCTACTACAGGTGCCCTCATCAGCCACGAGAAGCTGCTGCTGC
AGATCAACCCCGAGCGGGAGCTGGGGAGCATGAGCTACAAACTCGGCCAGGTGTCCATACACTCCGTGTG
GCTAGGGAACAGCATCACACCCCTGAGGGAGGAGGAATGGGACGAGGAAGAGGAGGAGGAGGCCGACGCC
CCTGCACCTTCGTCACCACCCACGTCTCCAGTCAACTCCAGGAAACACCGGGCTGGAGTTGACATCCACT
CCTGTTCGCAGTTTTTGCTTGAGTTGTACAGCCGCTGGATCCTGCCGTCCAGCTCAGCCAGGAGGACCCC
GGCCATCCTGATCAGTGAGGTGGTCAGATCCCTTCTAGTGGTCTCAGACTTGTTCACCGAGCGCAACCAG
TTTGAGCTGATGTATGTGACGCTGACAGAACTGCGAAGGGTGCACCCTTCAGAAGACGAGATCCTCGCTC
AGTACCTGGTGCCTGCCACCTGCAAGGCAGCTGCCGTCCTTGGGATGGACAAGGCCGTGGCGGAGCCTGT
CAGCCGCCTGCTGGAGAGCACGCTCAGGAGCAGCCACCTGCCCAGCAGGGTTGGAGCCCTGCACGGCATC
CTCTATGTGCTGGAGTGCGACCTGCTGGACGACACTGCCAAGCAGCTCATCCCGGTCATCAGCGACTATC
TCCTCTCCAACCTGAAAGGGATCGCCCACTGCGTGAACATTCACAGCCAGCAGCACGTACTGGTCATGTG
TGCCACTGCGTTTTACCTCATTGAGAACTATCCTCTGGACGTAGGGCCGGAATTTTCAGCATCAATAATA
CAGATGTGTGGGGTGATGCTGTCTGGAAGTGAGGAGTCCACCCCCTCCATCATTTACCACTGTGCCCTCA
GAGGCCTGGAGCGCCTCCTGCTCTCTGAGCAGCTCTCCCGCCTGGATGCAGAATCGCTGGTCAAGCTGAG
TGTGGACAGAGTGAACGTGCACAGCCCGCACCGGGCCATGGCGGCTCTGGGCCTGATGCTCACCTGCATG
TACACAGGAAAGGAGAAAGTCAGTCCGGGTAGAACTTCAGACCCTAATCCTGCAGCCCCCGACAGCGAGT
CAGTGATTGTTGCTATGGAGCGGGTATCTGTTCTTTTTGATAGGATCAGGAAAGGCTTTCCTTGTGAAGC
CAGAGTGGTGGCCAGGATCCTGCCCCAGTTTCTAGACGACTTCTTCCCACCCCAGGACATCATGAACAAA
GTCATCGGAGAGTTTCTGTCCAACCAGCAGCCATACCCCCAGTTCATGGCCACCGTGGTGTATAAGGTGT
TTCAGACTCTGCACAGCACCGGGCAGTCGTCCATGGTCCGGGACTGGGTCATGCTGTCCCTCTCCAACTT
CACGCAGAGGGCCCCGGTCGCCATGGCCACGTGGAGCCTCTCCTGCTTCTTTGTCAGCGCGTCCACCAGC
CCGTGGGTCGCGGCGATCCTCCCACATGTCATCAGCAGGATGGGCAAGCTGGAGCAGGTGGACGTGAACC
TTTTCTGCCTGGTCGCCACAGACTTCTACAGACACCAGATAGAGGAGGAGCTCGACCGCAGGGCCTTCCA
GTCTGTGCTTGAGGTGGTTGCAGCCCCAGGAAGCCCATATCACCGGCTGCTGACTTGTTTACGAAATGTC
CACAAGGTCACCACCTGCGGTGGAAGCGGTGACTACAAAGACGATGACGACAAGTAAAACCTCTACTTCC
AATCGCACCATCATCACCATCACCATCACCACCATGATTACAAGGATGACGACGATAAGTGAGGCGGCCG
CCAACTTGATATCAAGCTTATCGATAATCAACCTCTGGATTACAAAATTTGTGAAAGATTGACTGGTATT
CTTAACTATGTTGCTCCTTTTACGCTATGTGGATACGCTGCTTTAATGCCTTTGTATCATGCTATTGCTT
CCCGTATGGCTTTCATTTTCTCCTCCTTGTATAAATCCTGGTTGCTGTCTCTTTATGAGGAGTTGTGGCC
CGTTGTCAGGCAACGTGGCGTGGTGTGCACTGTGTTTGCTGACGCAACCCCCACTGGTTGGGGCATTGCC
ACCACCTGTCAGCTCCTTTCCGGGACTTTCGCTTTCCCCCTCCCTATTGCCACGGCGGAACTCATCGCCG
CCTGCCTTGCCCGCTGCTGGACAGGGGCTCGGCTGTTGGGCACTGACAATTCCGTGGTGTTGTCGGGGAA
ATCATCGTCCTTTCCTTGGCTGCTCGCCTGTGTTGCCACCTGGATTCTGCGCGGGACGTCCTTCTGCTAC
GTCCCTTCGGCCCTCAATCCAGCGGACCTTCCTTCCCGCGGGCGCCCCCCTCCTCACGGCGAGCGAAGCT
TGTCGAGAAGTACTAGAGGATCTCTAGAGCCTGCAGTCTCGACAAGCTTGTCGAGAAGTACTAGAGGATC
ATAATCAGCCATACCACATTTGTAGAGGTTTTACTTGCTTTAAAAAACCTCCCACACCTCCCCCTGAACC
TGAAACATAAAATGAATGCAATTGTTGTTGTTAACTTGTTTATTGCAGCTTATAATGGTTACAAATAAAG
CAATAGCATCACAAATTTCACAAATAAAGCATTTTTTTCACTGCATTCTAGTTGTGGTTTGTCCAAACTC
ATCAATGTATCTTATCATGTCTGGATCTGATCACTGCTTGAGCCTAGGAGATCCGAACCAGATAAGTGAA
ATCTAGTTCCAAACTATTTTGTCATTTTTAATTTTCGTATTAGCTTACGACGCTACACCCAGTTCCCATC
TATTTTGTCACTCTTCCCTAAATAATCCTTAAAAACTCCATTTCCACCCCTCCCAGTTCCCAACTATTTT
GTCCGCCCACAGCGGGGCATTTTTCTTCCTGTTATGTTTTTAATCAAACATCCTGCCAACTCCATGTGAC
AAACCGTCATCTTCGGCTACTTT
Features (pLannotate 1.2.2; 22 found; start..end, strand, type, name):
    102..556     +  rep_origin     f1 ori (sequence partly withheld): f1 bacteriophage origin of replication; arrow indicates direction of (+) strand synthesis
    582..686     +  promoter       AmpR promoter: bla
    687..1547    +  CDS            AmpR: β-lactamase; bla; confers resistance to ampicillin, carbenicillin, and related antibiotics
   1718..2306    +  rep_origin     ori: high-copy-number ColE1/pMB1/pBR322/pUC origin of replication
   2492..2543    -  misc_feature   bom (fragment): basis of mobility region from pBR322
   2611..2835    -  mobile_element Tn7R: mini-Tn7 element (right end of the Tn7 transposon) Tn7
   2902..3435    -  CDS            GmR: gentamycin acetyltransferase; aacC1; confers resistance to gentamycin
   3624..3652    -  promoter       Pc promoter: intI1 (promoter lies within the coding sequence); class 1 integron promoter
   3630..3989    -  CDS            YPR2_ECOLX (fragment): Protein predicted: Swiss-Prot protein existence level 4. From Escherichia coli.
   4160..4208    -  polyA_signal   HSV TK poly(A) signal: herpes simplex virus thymidine kinase polyadenylation signal (Cole and Stacy, 1985)
   4313..4692    +  enhancer       CMV enhancer: human cytomegalovirus immediate early enhancer
   4693..4896    +  promoter       CMV promoter: human cytomegalovirus (CMV) immediate early promoter
   4892..4925    +  LTR            5' LTR (truncated) (fragment): truncated 5' long terminal repeat (LTR) from HIV-1
   4943..5052    +  promoter       p10 promoter: baculovirus promoter for expression in insect cells
   5084..14518   +  CDS            HTT: HD_HUMAN - Also known as HD, IT15. Experimental evidence at protein level: Swiss-Prot protein existence level 1. [Huntingtin, myristoylated N-terminal fragment]: Promotes the formation of autophagic vesicles. From Homo sapiens (Human).
  14582..14601   +  CDS            7xHis (fragment): 6xHis affinity tag
  14606..14629   +  CDS            3xFLAG (fragment): three tandem FLAG® epitope tags
  14648..14666   +  misc_feature   MCS (fragment): pBluescript multiple cloning site
  14666..15171   +  misc_feature   WPRE (fragment): woodchuck hepatitis virus posttranscriptional regulatory element
  15267..15350   +  CDS            large T antigen (fragment): large T antigen from SV40 (simian virus 40)
  15373..15507   +  polyA_signal   SV40 poly(A) signal: SV40 polyadenylation signal
  15536..15701   -  mobile_element Tn7L: mini-Tn7 element (left end of the Tn7 transposon) Tn7
