[The description below was written by a language model from this plasmid's Addgene catalogue record and pLannotate feature annotations shown in this document.]
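Description:
pBacMam2-DiEx-LIC-C-flag_huntingtin_full-length_Q24 is a 15.8 kb baculovirus transfer vector built on the pBacMam2-DiEx-LIC backbone for producing full-length human huntingtin (HTT) in both insect and mammalian cells. In E. coli it is maintained as a high-copy plasmid through a ColE1/pUC-type origin and selected with ampicillin via β-lactamase; an f1 origin is also present. The expression cassette, together with a gentamicin acetyltransferase marker driven by the Pc integron promoter, lies between the Tn7R and Tn7L mini-Tn7 ends. This is the arrangement used for site-specific transposition into a baculovirus bacmid, with gentamicin resistance marking the transposed segment.

The payload is a 9,435 bp HTT open reading frame carrying a 24-glutamine polyQ tract, inserted by ligation-independent cloning. Two promoters sit in tandem upstream: the CMV immediate-early enhancer/promoter, which is active in mammalian cells, and the baculoviral p10 promoter, which drives late expression in infected insect cells. The same recombinant virus can therefore be used for insect cell infection or for BacMam transduction of mammalian cells. The catalogue lists a C-terminal FLAG tag. The automated annotation places a short FLAG-type match just after the coding sequence and also detects a partial polyhistidine-like stretch there, which the catalogue entry does not mention. Downstream, a WPRE fragment is positioned to enhance transcript expression and an SV40 polyadenylation signal terminates the message. A small HIV-1 LTR fragment annotated between the two promoters is probably an incidental sequence match.

The construct belongs to a toolkit of huntingtin expression clones with varying polyQ lengths, intended for scalable production and FLAG-based purification of the protein for biochemical and structural characterization.
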