Addgene plasmid #111742: pBacMam2-DiEx-LIC-C-flag_huntingtin_full-length_Q24
Purpose: Baculovirus transfer vector for expression of huntingtin protein in insect and mammalian cellscells as well as in mammalian cells
Depositing lab: Cheryl Arrowsmith. Publication: Design and characterization of mutant and wildtype huntingtin proteins produced from a toolkit of scalable eukaryotic expression systems. Harding RJ, Loppnau P, Ackloo S, Lemak A, Hutchinson A, Hunt B, Holehouse AS, Ho JC, Fan L, Toledo-Sherman L, Seitova A, Arrowsmith CH. J Biol Chem. 2019 Apr 26;294(17):6986-7001. doi: 10.1074/jbc.RA118.007204. Epub 2019 Mar 6. PubMed 30842263.
Backbone
  Vector backbone: pBacMam2-DiEx-LIC
  Vector type: Mammalian Expression ; Baculovirus Expression
Growth in bacteria
  Bacterial resistance: Ampicillin, 100 μg/mL
  Growth temperature: 37°C
  Growth strain: DH5alpha
  Copy number: High Copy
Gene/Insert
  Gene/Insert name: HTT (alt name: huntingtin)
  Species: H. sapiens (human)
  Insert size (bp): 9435
  Mutation: Q24 (polyQ repeat)
  Entrez Gene: HTT (a.k.a. HD, IT15, LOMARS)
  Promoter: CMV and P10
  Tag / fusion protein: FLAG (C terminal on insert)
  Cloning method: Ligation Independent Cloning
  Sequencing primers: 5′ pFBM-fwd (5'-caaaatgtcgtaacaactccgc-3'); 3′ pFBM-rev (5'- tagttaagaataccagtcaatctttcac-3')
Resource information
  A portion of this plasmid was derived from a plasmid made by: Kazusa DNA Research Institute Gene KIEE4296 & Original Clone ID cp94296
Terms and licenses: Academic/Nonprofit Terms; Industry Terms: Not Available to Industry
Depositor comments: Please visit https://www.biorxiv.org/content/early/2018/12/10/492215 for BioRxiv preprint.
How to cite: pBacMam2-DiEx-LIC-C-flag_huntingtin_full-length_Q24 was a gift from Cheryl Arrowsmith (Addgene plasmid # 111742 ; http://n2t.net/addgene:111742 ; RRID:Addgene_111742)
