>Addgene plasmid #111742 | pBacMam2-DiEx-LIC-C-flag_huntingtin_full-length_Q24 | depositor partial sequence | sequence record 209893 | insert
ATGGCGACCCTGGAAAAGCTGATGAAGGCCTTCGAGTCCCTCAAGTCCTTCCAACAGCAGCAACAGCAAC
AACAGCAGCAACAGCAACAACAGCAGCAACAGCAACAACAGCAGCAACAGCAACCGCCACCGCCGCCGCC
GCCGCCGCCGCCTCCTCAGCTTCCTCAGCCGCCGCCGCAGGCACAGCCGCTGCTGCCTCAGCCGCAGCCG
CCCCCGCCGCCGCCCCCGCCGCCACCCGGCCCGGCTGTGGCTGAGGAGCCGCTGCACCGACCAAAGAAAG
AACTTTCAGCTACCAAGAAAGACCGTGTGAATCATTGTCTGACAATATGTGAAAACATAGTGGCACAGTC
TGTCAGAAATTCTCCAGAATTTCAGAAACTTCTGGGCATCGCTATGGAACTTTTTCTGCTGTGCAGTGAT
GACGCAGAGTCAGATGTCAGGATGGTGGCTGACGAATGCCTCAACAAAGTTATCAAAGCTTTGATGGATT
CTAATCTTCCAAGGTTACAGCTCGAGCTCTATAAGGAAATTAAAAAGAATGGTGCCCCTCGGAGTTTGCG
TGCTGCCCTGTGGAGGTTTGCTGAGCTGGCTCACCTGGTTCGGCCTCAGAAATGCAGGCCTTACCTGGTG
AACCTTCTGCCGTGCCTGACTCGAACAAGCAAGAGACCCGAAGAATCAGTCCAGGAGACCTTGGCTGCAG
CTGTTCCCAAAATTATGGCTTCTTTTGGCAATTTTGCAAATGACAATGAAATTAAGGTTTTGTTAAAGGC
CTTCATAGCGAACCTGAAGTCAAGCTCCCCCACCATTCGGCGGACAGCGGCTGGATCAGCAGTGAGCATC
TGCCAGCACTCAAGAAGGACACAATATTTCTATAGTTGGCTACTAAATGTGCTCTTAGGCTTACTCGTTC
CTGTCGAGGATGAACACTCCACTCTGCTGATTCTTGGCGTGCTGCTCACCCTGAGGTATTTGGTGCCCTT
GCTGCAGCAGCAGGTCAAGGACACAAGCCTGAAAGGCAGCTTCGGAGTGACAAGGAAAGAAATGGAAGTC
TCTCCTTCTGCAGAGCAGCTTGTCCAGGTTTATGAACTGACGTTACATCATACACAGCACCAAGACCACA
ATGTTGTGACCGGAGCCCTGGAGCTGTTGCAGCAGCTCTTCAGAACGCCTCCACCCGAGCTTCTGCAAAC
CCTGACCGCAGTCGGGGGCATTGGGCAGCTCACCGCTGCTAAGGAGGAGTCTGGTGGCCGAAGCCGTAGT
GGGAGTATTGTGGAACTTATAGCTGGAGGGGGTTCCTCATGCAGCCCTGTCCTTTCAAGAAAACAAAAAG
GCAAAGTGCTCTTAGGAGAAGAAGAAGCCTTGGAGGATGACTCTGAATCGAGATCGGATGTCAGCAGCTC
TGCCTTAACAGCCTCAGTGAAGGATGAGATCAGTGGAGAGCTGGCTGCTTCTTCAGGGGTTTCCACTCCA
GGGTCAGCAGGTCATGACATCATCACAGAACAGCCACGGTCACAGCACACACTGCAGGCGGACTCAGTGG
ATCTGGCCAGCTGTGACTTGACAAGCTCTGCCACTGATGGGGATGAGGAGGATATCTTGAGCCACAGCTC
CAGCCAGGTCAGCGCCGTCCCATCTGACCCTGCCATGGACCTGAATGATGGGACCCAGGCCTCGTCGCCC
ATCAGCGACAGCTCCCAGACCACCACCGAAGGGCCTGATTCAGCTGTTACCCCTTCAGACAGTTCTGAAA
TTGTGTTAGACGGTACCGACAACCAGTATTTGGGCCTGCAGATTGGACAGCCCCAGGATGAAGATGAGGA
AGCCACAGGTATTCTTCCTGATGAAGCCTCGGAGGCCTTCAGGAACTCTTCCATGGCCCTTCAACAGGCA
CATTTATTGAAAAACATGAGTCACTGCAGGCAGCCTTCTGACAGCAGTGTTGATAAATTTGTGTTGAGAG
ATGAAGCTACTGAACCGGGTGATCAAGAAAACAAGCCTTGCCGCATCAAAGGTGACATTGGACAGTCCAC
TGATGATGACTCTGCACCTCTTGTCCATTGTGTCCGCCTTTTATCTGCTTCGTTTTTGCTAACAGGGGGA
AAAAATGTGCTGGTTCCGGACAGGGATGTGAGGGTCAGCGTGAAGGCCCTGGCCCTCAGCTGTGTGGGAG
CAGCTGTGGCCCTCCACCCGGAATCTTTCTTCAGCAAACTCTATAAAGTTCCTCTTGACACCACGGAATA
CCCTGAGGAACAGTATGTCTCAGACATCTTGAACTACATCGATCATGGAGACCCACAGGTTCGAGGAGCC
ACTGCCATTCTCTGTGGGACCCTCATCTGCTCCATCCTCAGCAGGTCCCGCTTCCACGTGGGAGATTGGA
TGGGCACCATTAGAACCCTCACAGGAAATACATTTTCTTTGGCGGATTGCATTCCTTTGCTGCGGAAAAC
ACTGAAGGATGAGTCTTCTGTTACTTGCAAGTTAGCTTGTACAGCTGTGAGGAACTGTGTCATGAGTCTC
TGCAGCAGCAGCTACAGTGAGTTAGGACTGCAGCTGATCATCGATGTGCTGACTCTGAGGAACAGTTCCT
ATTGGCTGGTGAGGACAGAGCTTCTGGAAACCCTTGCAGAGATTGACTTCAGGCTGGTGAGCTTTTTGGA
GGCAAAAGCAGAAAACTTACACAGAGGGGCTCATCATTATACAGGGCTTTTAAAACTGCAAGAACGAGTG
CTCAATAATGTTGTCATCCATTTGCTTGGAGATGAAGACCCCAGGGTGCGACATGTTGCCGCAGCATCAC
TAATTAGGCTTGTCCCAAAGCTGTTTTATAAATGTGACCAAGGACAAGCTGATCCAGTAGTGGCCGTGGC
AAGAGATCAAAGCAGTGTTTACCTGAAACTTCTCATGCATGAGACGCAGCCTCCATCTCATTTCTCCGTC
AGCACAATAACCAGAATATATAGAGGCTATAACCTACTACCAAGCATAACAGACGTCACTATGGAAAATA
ACCTTTCAAGAGTTATTGCAGCAGTTTCTCATGAACTAATCACATCAACCACCAGAGCACTCACATTTGG
ATGCTGTGAAGCTTTGTGTCTTCTTTCCACTGCCTTCCCAGTTTGCATTTGGAGTTTAGGTTGGCACTGT
GGAGTGCCTCCACTGAGTGCCTCAGATGAGTCTAGGAAGAGCTGTACCGTTGGGATGGCCACAATGATTC
TGACCCTGCTCTCGTCAGCTTGGTTCCCATTGGATCTCTCAGCCCATCAAGATGCTTTGATTTTGGCCGG
AAACTTGCTTGCAGCCAGTGCTCCCAAATCTCTGAGAAGTTCATGGGCCTCTGAAGAAGAAGCCAACCCA
GCAGCCACCAAGCAAGAGGAGGTCTGGCCAGCCCTGGGGGACCGGGCCCTGGTGCCCATGGTGGAGCAGC
TCTTCTCTCACCTGCTGAAGGTGATTAACATTTGTGCCCACGTCCTGGATGACGTGGCTCCTGGACCCGC
AATAAAGGCAGCCTTGCCTTCTCTAACAAACCCCCCTTCTCTAAGTCCCATCCGACGAAAGGGGAAGGAG
AAAGAACCAGGAGAACAAGCATCTGTACCGTTGAGTCCCAAGAAAGGCAGTGAGGCCAGTGCAGCTTCTA
GACAATCTGATACCTCAGGTCCTGTTACAACAAGTAAATCCTCATCACTGGGGAGTTTCTATCATCTTCC
TTCATACCTCAAACTGCATGATGTCCTGAAAGCTACACACGCTAACTACAAGGTCACGCTGGATCTTCAG
AACAGCACGGAAAAGTTTGGAGGGTTTCTTCGCTCAGCCTTGGATGTTCTTTCTCAGATACTAGAGCTGG
CCACACTGCAGGACATTGGGAAGTGTGTTGAAGAGATCCTAGGATACCTGAAATCCTGCTTTAGTCGAGA
ACCAATGATGGCAACTGTTTGTGTTCAACAATTGTTGAAGACTCTCTTTGGCACAAACTTGGCCTCCCAG
TTTGATGGCTTATCTTCCAACCCCAGCAAGTCACAAGGCCGAGCACAGCGCCTTGGCTCCTCCAGTGTGA
GGCCAGGCTTGTACCACTACTGCTTCATGGCCCCGTACACCCACTTCACCCAGGCCCTCGCTGACGCCAG
CCTGAGGAACATGGTGCAGGCGGAGCAGGAGAACGACACCTCGGGATGGTTTGATGTCCTCCAGAAAGTG
TCTACCCAGTTGAAGACAAACCTCACGAGTGTCACAAAGAACCGTGCAGATAAGAATGCTATTCATAATC
ACATTCGTTTGTTTGAACCTCTTGTTATAAAAGCTTTAAAACAGTACACGACTACAACATGTGTGCAGTT
ACAGAAGCAGGTTTTAGATTTGCTGGCGCAGCTGGTTCAGTTACGGGTTAATTACTGTCTTCTGGATTCA
GATCAGGTGTTTATTGGCTTTGTATTGAAACAGTTTGAATACATTGAAGTGGGCCAGTTCAGGGAATCAG
AGGCAATCATTCCAAACATCTTTTTCTTCTTGGTATTACTATCTTATGAACGCTATCATTCAAAACAGAT
CATTGGAATTCCTAAAATCATTCAGCTCTGTGATGGCATCATGGCCAGTGGAAGGAAGGCTGTGACACAT
GCCATACCGGCTCTGCAGCCCATAGTCCACGACCTCTTTGTATTAAGAGGAACAAATAAAGCTGATGCAG
GAAAAGAGCTTGAAACCCAAAAAGAGGTGGTGGTGTCAATGTTACTGAGACTCATCCAGTACCATCAGGT
GTTGGAGATGTTCATTCTTGTCCTGCAGCAGTGCCACAAGGAGAATGAAGACAAGTGGAAGCGACTGTCT
CGACAGATAGCTGACATCATCCTCCCAATGTTAGCCAAACAGCAGATGCACATTGACTCTCATGAAGCCC
TTGGAGTGTTAAATACATTATTTGAGATTTTGGCCCCTTCCTCCCTCCGTCCGGTAGACATGCTTTTACG
GAGTATGTTCGTCACTCCAAACACAATGGCGTCCGTGAGCACTGTTCAACTGTGGATATCGGGAATTCTG
GCCATTTTGAGGGTTCTGATTTCCCAGTCAACTGAAGATATTGTTCTTTCTCGTATTCAGGAGCTCTCCT
TCTCTCCGTATTTAATCTCCTGTACAGTAATTAATAGGTTAAGAGATGGGGACAGTACTTCAACGCTAGA
AGAACACAGTGAAGGGAAACAAATAAAGAATTTGCCAGAAGAAACATTTTCAAGGTTTCTATTACAACTG
GTTGGTATTCTTTTAGAAGACATTGTTACAAAACAGCTGAAGGTGGAAATGAGTGAGCAGCAACATACTT
TCTATTGCCAGGAACTAGGCACACTGCTAATGTGTCTGATCCACATCTTCAAGTCTGGAATGTTCCGGAG
AATCACAGCAGCTGCCACTAGGCTGTTCCGCAGTGATGGCTGTGGCGGCAGTTTCTACACCCTGGACAGC
TTGAACTTGCGGGCTCGTTCCATGATCACCACCCACCCGGCCCTGGTGCTGCTCTGGTGTCAGATACTGC
TGCTTGTCAACCACACCGACTACCGCTGGTGGGCAGAAGTGCAGCAGACCCCGAAAAGACACAGTCTGTC
CAGCACAAAGTTACTTAGTCCCCAGATGTCTGGAGAAGAGGAGGATTCTGACTTGGCAGCCAAACTTGGA
ATGTGCAATAGAGAAATAGTACGAAGAGGGGCTCTCATTCTCTTCTGTGATTATGTCTGTCAGAACCTCC
ATGACTCCGAGCACTTAACGTGGCTCATTGTAAATCACATTCAAGATCTGATCAGCCTTTCCCACGAGCC
TCCAGTACAGGACTTCATCAGTGCCGTTCATCGGAACTCTGCTGCCAGCGGCCTGTTCATCCAGGCAATT
CAGTCTCGTTGTGAAAACCTTTCAACTCCAACCATGCTGAAGAAAACTCTTCAGTGCTTGGAGGGGATCC
ATCTCAGCCAGTCGGGAGCTGTGCTCACGCTGTATGTGGACAGGCTTCTGTGCACCCCTTTCCGTGTGCT
GGCTCGCATGGTCGACATCCTTGCTTGTCGCCGGGTAGAAATGCTTCTGGCTGCAAATTTACAGAGCAGC
ATGGCCCAGTTGCCAATGGAAGAACTCAACAGAATCCAGGAATACCTTCAGAGCAGCGGGCTCGCTCAGA
GACACCAAAGGCTCTATTCCCTGCTGGACAGGTTTCGTCTCTCCACCATGCAAGACTCACTTAGTCCCTC
TCCTCCAGTCTCTTCCCACCCGCTGGACGGGGATGGGCACGTGTCACTGGAAACAGTGAGTCCGGACAAA
GACTGGTACGTTCATCTTGTCAAATCCCAGTGTTGGACCAGGTCAGATTCTGCACTGCTGGAAGGTGCAG
AGCTGGTGAATCGGATTCCTGCTGAAGATATGAATGCCTTCATGATGAACTCGGAGTTCAACCTAAGCCT
GCTAGCTCCATGCTTAAGCCTAGGGATGAGTGAAATTTCTGGTGGCCAGAAGAGTGCCCTTTTTGAAGCA
GCCCGTGAGGTGACTCTGGCCCGTGTGAGCGGCACCGTGCAGCAGCTCCCTGCTGTCCATCATGTCTTCC
AGCCCGAGCTGCCTGCAGAACCGGCGGCCTACTGGAGCAAGTTGAATGATCTGTTTGGGGATGCTGCACT
GTATCAGTCCCTGCCCACTCTGGCCCGGGCCCTGGCACAGTACCTGGTGGTGGTCTCCAAACTGCCCAGT
CATTTGCACCTTCCTCCTGAGAAAGAGAAGGACATTGTGAAATTCGTGGTGGCAACCCTTGAGGCCCTGT
CCTGGCATTTGATCCATGAGCAGATCCCGCTGAGTCTGGATCTCCAGGCAGGGCTGGACTGCTGCTGCCT
GGCCCTGCAGCTGCCTGGCCTCTGGAGCGTGGTCTCCTCCACAGAGTTTGTGACCCACGCCTGCTCCCTC
ATCCACTGTGTGCACTTCATCCTGGAGGCCGTTGCAGTGCAGCCTGGAGAGCAGCTTCTTAGTCCAGAAA
GAAGGACAAATACCCCAAAAGCCATCAGCGAGGAGGAGGAGGAAGTAGATCCAAACACACAGAATCCTAA
GTATATCACTGCAGCCTGTGAGATGGTGGCAGAAATGGTGGAGTCTCTGCAGTCGGTGTTGGCCTTGGGT
CATAAAAGGAATAGCGGCGTGCCGGCGTTTCTCACGCCATTGCTCAGGAACATCATCATCAGCCTGGCCC
GCCTGCCCCTTGTCAACAGCTACACACGTGTGCCCCCACTGGTGTGGAAGCTTGGATGGTCACCCAAACC
GGGAGGGGATTTTGGCACAGCATTCCCTGAGATCCCCGTGGAGTTCCTCCAGGAAAAGGAAGTCTTTAAG
GAGTTCATCTACCGCATCAACACACTAGGCTGGACCAGTCGTACTCAGTTTGAAGAAACTTGGGCCACCC
TCCTTGGTGTCCTGGTGACGCAGCCCCTCGTGATGGAGCAGGAGGAGAGCCCACCAGAAGAAGACACAGA
GAGGACCCAGATCAACGTCCTGGCCGTGCAGGCCATCACCTCACTGGTGCTCAGTGCAATGACTGTGCCT
GTGGCCGGCAACCCAGCTGTAAGCTGCTTGGAGCAGCAGCCCCGGAACAAGCCTCTGAAAGCTCTCGACA
CCAGGTTTGGGAGGAAGCTGAGCATTATCAGAGGGATTGTGGAGCAAGAGATTCAAGCAATGGTTTCAAA
GAGAGAGAATATTGCCACCCATCATTTATATCAGGCATGGGATCCTGTCCCTTCTCTGTCTCCGGCTACT
ACAGGTGCCCTCATCAGCCACGAGAAGCTGCTGCTGCAGATCAACCCCGAGCGGGAGCTGGGGAGCATGA
GCTACAAACTCGGCCAGGTGTCCATACACTCCGTGTGGCTAGGGAACAGCATCACACCCCTGAGGGAGGA
GGAATGGGACGAGGAAGAGGAGGAGGAGGCCGACGCCCCTGCACCTTCGTCACCACCCACGTCTCCAGTC
AACTCCAGGAAACACCGGGCTGGAGTTGACATCCACTCCTGTTCGCAGTTTTTGCTTGAGTTGTACAGCC
GCTGGATCCTGCCGTCCAGCTCAGCCAGGAGGACCCCGGCCATCCTGATCAGTGAGGTGGTCAGATCCCT
TCTAGTGGTCTCAGACTTGTTCACCGAGCGCAACCAGTTTGAGCTGATGTATGTGACGCTGACAGAACTG
CGAAGGGTGCACCCTTCAGAAGACGAGATCCTCGCTCAGTACCTGGTGCCTGCCACCTGCAAGGCAGCTG
CCGTCCTTGGGATGGACAAGGCCGTGGCGGAGCCTGTCAGCCGCCTGCTGGAGAGCACGCTCAGGAGCAG
CCACCTGCCCAGCAGGGTTGGAGCCCTGCACGGCATCCTCTATGTGCTGGAGTGCGACCTGCTGGACGAC
ACTGCCAAGCAGCTCATCCCGGTCATCAGCGACTATCTCCTCTCCAACCTGAAAGGGATCGCCCACTGCG
TGAACATTCACAGCCAGCAGCACGTACTGGTCATGTGTGCCACTGCGTTTTACCTCATTGAGAACTATCC
TCTGGACGTAGGGCCGGAATTTTCAGCATCAATAATACAGATGTGTGGGGTGATGCTGTCTGGAAGTGAG
GAGTCCACCCCCTCCATCATTTACCACTGTGCCCTCAGAGGCCTGGAGCGCCTCCTGCTCTCTGAGCAGC
TCTCCCGCCTGGATGCAGAATCGCTGGTCAAGCTGAGTGTGGACAGAGTGAACGTGCACAGCCCGCACCG
GGCCATGGCGGCTCTGGGCCTGATGCTCACCTGCATGTACACAGGAAAGGAGAAAGTCAGTCCGGGTAGA
ACTTCAGACCCTAATCCTGCAGCCCCCGACAGCGAGTCAGTGATTGTTGCTATGGAGCGGGTATCTGTTC
TTTTTGATAGGATCAGGAAAGGCTTTCCTTGTGAAGCCAGAGTGGTGGCCAGGATCCTGCCCCAGTTTCT
AGACGACTTCTTCCCACCCCAGGACATCATGAACAAAGTCATCGGAGAGTTTCTGTCCAACCAGCAGCCA
TACCCCCAGTTCATGGCCACCGTGGTGTATAAGGTGTTTCAGACTCTGCACAGCACCGGGCAGTCGTCCA
TGGTCCGGGACTGGGTCATGCTGTCCCTCTCCAACTTCACGCAGAGGGCCCCGGTCGCCATGGCCACGTG
GAGCCTCTCCTGCTTCTTTGTCAGCGCGTCCACCAGCCCGTGGGTCGCGGCGATCCTCCCACATGTCATC
AGCAGGATGGGCAAGCTGGAGCAGGTGGACGTGAACCTTTTCTGCCTGGTCGCCACAGACTTCTACAGAC
ACCAGATAGAGGAGGAGCTCGACCGCAGGGCCTTCCAGTCTGTGCTTGAGGTGGTTGCAGCCCCAGGAAG
CCCATATCACCGGCTGCTGACTTGTTTACGAAATGTCCACAAGGTCACCACCTGC
